Addgene plasmid #76667: EPHA4 gRNA (BRDN0001146799)
Purpose: 3rd generation lentiviral gRNA plasmid targeting human EPHA4
Depositing lab: John Doench & David Root. Depositing organization: Broad Institute. Publication: Optimized sgRNA design to maximize activity and minimize off-target effects of CRISPR-Cas9. Doench JG, Fusi N, Sullender M, Hegde M, Vaimberg EW, Donovan KF, Smith I, Tothova Z, Wilen C, Orchard R, Virgin HW, Listgarten J, Root DE. Nat Biotechnol. 2016 Jan 18. doi: 10.1038/nbt.3437. PubMed 26780180.
Backbone
  Vector backbone: lentiGuide-Puro
  Backbone manufacturer: Zhang Lab (Addgene plasmid # 52963)
  Vector type: Mammalian Expression, Lentiviral, CRISPR
  Selectable markers: Puromycin
Growth in bacteria
  Bacterial resistance: Ampicillin, 100 μg/mL
  Growth temperature: 37°C
  Growth strain: DH5alpha
  Copy number: High Copy
Gene/Insert
  Gene/Insert name: EPHA4 (alt names: EPHA4; NM_001304536.1)
  gRNA/shRNA sequence: TTGGAGGTTACAACCAACAC
  Species: H. sapiens (human)
  Entrez Gene: EPHA4 (a.k.a. EK8, HEK8, SEK, TYRO1)
  Promoter: hU6
  Cloning method: Unknown
  Sequencing primers: 5′ U6-F; 3′ pS2-R
Terms and licenses: Academic/Nonprofit Terms; Industry Terms: Not Available to Industry
Depositor comments: The gRNA was designed to target the following Genbank reference sequence(s): NM_001304536.1,NM_001304537.1,NM_004438.4. Note that this plasmid does NOT contain Cas9. It should be used in conjunction with lentiCas9-Blast (Addgene #52962) or otherwise with cell lines already expressing Cas9. Browse the full kinome gRNA library at http://www.addgene.org/pooled-library/broadgpp-human-kinome/ or visit http://www.broadinstitute.org/rnai/public/ for detailed protocols and information.
How to cite: EPHA4 gRNA (BRDN0001146799) was a gift from John Doench & David Root (Addgene plasmid # 76667 ; http://n2t.net/addgene:76667 ; RRID:Addgene_76667)
