[The description below was written by a language model from this plasmid's Addgene catalogue record and pLannotate feature annotations shown in this document.]
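Description:
EPHA4 gRNA (BRDN0001146799) is a third-generation lentiviral CRISPR guide plasmid built on the lentiGuide-Puro backbone and designed to target the human EPHA4 gene, which encodes an Eph-family receptor tyrosine kinase. It is propagated in E. coli as a high-copy plasmid through a ColE1/pUC-type origin with ampicillin selection (AmpR), and the backbone also carries an f1 origin, an SV40 origin and remnants of a lac/T7/T3 cloning region.

The viral portion is arranged as a self-inactivating transfer vector. An RSV promoter drives a truncated HIV-1 5' LTR, so genomic RNA is produced independently of Tat. This is followed by the Ψ packaging signal with a partial gag sequence, the RRE for Rev-dependent nuclear export, and a cPPT/CTS element that aids nuclear import. A ΔU3 3' LTR closes the unit, with an SV40 polyadenylation signal beyond it.

Two expression units sit between the LTRs. A human U6 RNA polymerase III promoter transcribes the EPHA4-specific 20-nt spacer fused to the Streptococcus pyogenes Cas9 guide RNA scaffold. An EF-1α promoter with its intron A drives puromycin N-acetyltransferase, stabilised by a downstream WPRE, so transduced mammalian cells can be selected with puromycin.

The plasmid does not encode Cas9. It is meant to be used with a separate Cas9 lentivector or in cells that already express Cas9. According to the depositor, the guide was designed against three EPHA4 reference transcripts and belongs to a human kinome gRNA collection. Its typical use is therefore knockout or loss-of-function study of EPHA4 in human cells.
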