Features (pLannotate 1.2.2; 29 found; start..end, strand, type, name):
     14..80      +  CDS            small t antigen (fragment): SV40 (simian virus 40) small t antigen
    106..317     +  promoter       EF-1α core promoter: core promoter for human elongation factor EF-1α
    318..1256    +  intron         EF-1α intron A: intron upstream of the start codon of human EF-1α
   1278..1877    +  CDS            PuroR (fragment): puromycin N-acetyltransferase; pac from Streptomyces; confers resistance to puromycin
   1893..2481    +  misc_feature   WPRE: woodchuck hepatitis virus posttranscriptional regulatory element
   2532..2551    +  misc_feature   cPPT/CTS (fragment): central polypurine tract and central termination sequence of HIV-1
   2553..2786    +  LTR            3' LTR (ΔU3): self-inactivating 3' long terminal repeat (LTR) from HIV-1
   2864..2985    +  polyA_signal   SV40 poly(A) signal: SV40 polyadenylation signal
   3025..3160    +  rep_origin     SV40 ori: SV40 origin of replication
   3181..3199    -  promoter       T7 promoter: promoter for bacteriophage T7 RNA polymerase
   3207..3362    +  CDS            lacZα (fragment): LacZα fragment of β-galactosidase; lacZ fragment
   3367..3795    +  rep_origin     f1 ori (sequence partly withheld): f1 bacteriophage origin of replication; arrow indicates direction of (+) strand synthesis
   3848..3952    +  promoter       AmpR promoter: bla
   3953..4813    +  CDS            AmpR: β-lactamase; bla; confers resistance to ampicillin, carbenicillin, and related antibiotics
   4984..5572    +  rep_origin     ori: high-copy-number ColE1/pMB1/pBR322/pUC origin of replication
   5755..5847    +  CDS            lacI (fragment): lac repressor; lacI; The lac repressor binds to the lac operator to inhibit transcription in E. coli. This inhibition can be relieved by adding lactose or isopropyl-β-D-thiogalactopyranoside (IPTG).
   5860..5881    +  protein_bind   CAP binding site: CAP binding activates transcription in the presence of cAMP. E. coli catabolite activator protein
   5896..5926    +  promoter       lac promoter: promoter for the E. coli lac operon
   5934..5950    +  protein_bind   lac operator: The lac repressor binds to the lac operator to inhibit transcription in E. coli. This inhibition can be relieved by adding lactose or isopropyl-β-D-thiogalactopyranoside (IPTG). lac repressor encoded by lacI
   5995..6013    +  promoter       T3 promoter: promoter for bacteriophage T3 RNA polymerase
   6041..6267    +  promoter       RSV promoter: Rous sarcoma virus enhancer/promoter
   6268..6448    +  LTR            5' LTR (truncated): truncated 5' long terminal repeat (LTR) from HIV-1
   6495..6620    +  misc_feature   HIV-1 Ψ: packaging signal of human immunodeficiency virus type 1
   6604..6967    +  CDS            HIV-1 gag (fragment): gag protein from human immunodeficiency virus 1; gag
   7113..7346    +  misc_feature   RRE: The Rev response element (RRE) of HIV-1 allows for Rev-dependent mRNA export from the nucleus to the cytoplasm.
   7723..7749    +  CDS            Rev (fragment): human immunodeficiency virus 1 (HIV-1) Rev protein; rev; enhances nuclear export of unspliced and incompletely spliced viral mRNAs
   7753..7993    +  promoter       U6 promoter: RNA polymerase III promoter for human U6 snRNA
   8023..8098    +  misc_RNA       gRNA scaffold: guide RNA scaffold for the Streptococcus pyogenes CRISPR/Cas9 system
   8154..8271    +  misc_feature   cPPT/CTS: central polypurine tract and central termination sequence of HIV-1
>Addgene plasmid #76667 | EPHA4 gRNA (BRDN0001146799) | addgene full sequence | sequence record 186270 | Addgene Assembled Sequence
CCCGGGTGCAAAGATGGATAAAGTTTTAAACAGAGAGGAATCTTTGCAGCTAATGGACCTTCTAGGTCTT
GAAAGGAGTGGGAATTGGCTCCGGTGCCCGTCAGTGGGCAGAGCGCACATCGCCCACAGTCCCCGAGAAG
TTGGGGGGAGGGGTCGGCAATTGATCCGGTGCCTAGAGAAGGTGGCGCGGGGTAAACTGGGAAAGTGATG
TCGTGTACTGGCTCCGCCTTTTTCCCGAGGGTGGGGGAGAACCGTATATAAGTGCAGTAGTCGCCGTGAA
CGTTCTTTTTCGCAACGGGTTTGCCGCCAGAACACAGGTAAGTGCCGTGTGTGGTTCCCGCGGGCCTGGC
CTCTTTACGGGTTATGGCCCTTGCGTGCCTTGAATTACTTCCACCTGGCTGCAGTACGTGATTCTTGATC
CCGAGCTTCGGGTTGGAAGTGGGTGGGAGAGTTCGAGGCCTTGCGCTTAAGGAGCCCCTTCGCCTCGTGC
TTGAGTTGAGGCCTGGCCTGGGCGCTGGGGCCGCCGCGTGCGAATCTGGTGGCACCTTCGCGCCTGTCTC
GCTGCTTTCGATAAGTCTCTAGCCATTTAAAATTTTTGATGACCTGCTGCGACGCTTTTTTTCTGGCAAG
ATAGTCTTGTAAATGCGGGCCAAGATCTGCACACTGGTATTTCGGTTTTTGGGGCCGCGGGCGGCGACGG
GGCCCGTGCGTCCCAGCGCACATGTTCGGCGAGGCGGGGCCTGCGAGCGCGGCCACCGAGAATCGGACGG
GGGTAGTCTCAAGCTGGCCGGCCTGCTCTGGTGCCTGGCCTCGCGCCGCCGTGTATCGCCCCGCCCTGGG
CGGCAAGGCTGGCCCGGTCGGCACCAGTTGCGTGAGCGGAAAGATGGCCGCTTCCCGGCCCTGCTGCAGG
GAGCTCAAAATGGAGGACGCGGCGCTCGGGAGAGCGGGCGGGTGAGTCACCCACACAAAGGAAAAGGGCC
TTTCCGTCCTCAGCCGTCGCTTCATGTGACTCCACGGAGTACCGGGCGCCGTCCAGGCACCTCGATTAGT
TCTCGAGCTTTTGGAGTACGTCGTCTTTAGGTTGGGGGGAGGGGTTTTATGCGATGGAGTTTCCCCACAC
TGAGTGGGTGGAGACTGAAGTTAGGCCAGCTTGGCACTTGATGTAATTCTCCTTGGAATTTGCCCTTTTT
GAGTTTGGATCTTGGTTCATTCTCAAGCCTCAGACAGTGGTTCAAAGTTTTTTTCTTCCATTTCAGGTGT
CGTGACGTACGGCCACCATGACCGAGTACAAGCCCACGGTGCGCCTCGCCACCCGCGACGACGTCCCCAG
GGCCGTACGCACCCTCGCCGCCGCGTTCGCCGACTACCCCGCCACGCGCCACACCGTCGATCCGGACCGC
CACATCGAGCGGGTCACCGAGCTGCAAGAACTCTTCCTCACGCGCGTCGGGCTCGACATCGGCAAGGTGT
GGGTCGCGGACGACGGCGCCGCCGTGGCGGTCTGGACCACGCCGGAGAGCGTCGAAGCGGGGGCGGTGTT
CGCCGAGATCGGCCCGCGCATGGCCGAGTTGAGCGGTTCCCGGCTGGCCGCGCAGCAACAGATGGAAGGC
CTCCTGGCGCCGCACCGGCCCAAGGAGCCCGCGTGGTTCCTGGCCACCGTCGGAGTCTCGCCCGACCACC
AGGGCAAGGGTCTGGGCAGCGCCGTCGTGCTCCCCGGAGTGGAGGCGGCCGAGCGCGCCGGGGTGCCCGC
CTTCCTGGAGACCTCCGCGCCCCGCAACCTCCCCTTCTACGAGCGGCTCGGCTTCACCGTCACCGCCGAC
GTCGAGGTGCCCGAAGGACCGCGCACCTGGTGCATGACCCGCAAGCCCGGTGCCTGAACGCGTTAAGTCG
ACAATCAACCTCTGGATTACAAAATTTGTGAAAGATTGACTGGTATTCTTAACTATGTTGCTCCTTTTAC
GCTATGTGGATACGCTGCTTTAATGCCTTTGTATCATGCTATTGCTTCCCGTATGGCTTTCATTTTCTCC
TCCTTGTATAAATCCTGGTTGCTGTCTCTTTATGAGGAGTTGTGGCCCGTTGTCAGGCAACGTGGCGTGG
TGTGCACTGTGTTTGCTGACGCAACCCCCACTGGTTGGGGCATTGCCACCACCTGTCAGCTCCTTTCCGG
GACTTTCGCTTTCCCCCTCCCTATTGCCACGGCGGAACTCATCGCCGCCTGCCTTGCCCGCTGCTGGACA
GGGGCTCGGCTGTTGGGCACTGACAATTCCGTGGTGTTGTCGGGGAAATCATCGTCCTTTCCTTGGCTGC
TCGCCTGTGTTGCCACCTGGATTCTGCGCGGGACGTCCTTCTGCTACGTCCCTTCGGCCCTCAATCCAGC
GGACCTTCCTTCCCGCGGCCTGCTGCCGGCTCTGCGGCCTCTTCCGCGTCTTCGCCTTCGCCCTCAGACG
AGTCGGATCTCCCTTTGGGCCGCCTCCCCGCGTCGACTTTAAGACCAATGACTTACAAGGCAGCTGTAGA
TCTTAGCCACTTTTTAAAAGAAAAGGGGGGACTGGAAGGGCTAATTCACTCCCAACGAAGACAAGATCTG
CTTTTTGCTTGTACTGGGTCTCTCTGGTTAGACCAGATCTGAGCCTGGGAGCTCTCTGGCTAACTAGGGA
ACCCACTGCTTAAGCCTCAATAAAGCTTGCCTTGAGTGCTTCAAGTAGTGTGTGCCCGTCTGTTGTGTGA
CTCTGGTAACTAGAGATCCCTCAGACCCTTTTAGTCAGTGTGGAAAATCTCTAGCAGTACGTATAGTAGT
TCATGTCATCTTATTATTCAGTATTTATAACTTGCAAAGAAATGAATATCAGAGAGTGAGAGGAACTTGT
TTATTGCAGCTTATAATGGTTACAAATAAAGCAATAGCATCACAAATTTCACAAATAAAGCATTTTTTTC
ACTGCATTCTAGTTGTGGTTTGTCCAAACTCATCAATGTATCTTATCATGTCTGGCTCTAGCTATCCCGC
CCCTAACTCCGCCCATCCCGCCCCTAACTCCGCCCAGTTCCGCCCATTCTCCGCCCCATGGCTGACTAAT
TTTTTTTATTTATGCAGAGGCCGAGGCCGCCTCGGCCTCTGAGCTATTCCAGAAGTAGTGAGGAGGCTTT
TTTGGAGGCCTAGGGACGTACCCAATTCGCCCTATAGTGAGTCGTATTACGCGCGCTCACTGGCCGTCGT
TTTACAACGTCGTGACTGGGAAAACCCTGGCGTTACCCAACTTAATCGCCTTGCAGCACATCCCCCTTTC
GCCAGCTGGCGTAATAGCGAAGAGGCCCGCACCGATCGCCCTTCCCAACAGTTGCGCAGCCTGAATGGCG
AATGGG
[124 nt withheld, positions 3367-3490]
C
[91 nt withheld, positions 3492-3582]
A
[49 nt withheld, positions 3584-3632]
CCTTTGACGTTGGAGTCCACGTTCTTT
[37 nt withheld, positions 3660-3696]
ACCCTATCTCGGTCTATTCTTTTGATTTATAAGGGATTTTGCCGATTTCGGCCTATTGGTTAAAAAATGA
GCTGATTTAACAAAAATTTAACGCGAATTTTAACAAAATATTAACGCTTACAATTTAGGTGGCACTTTTC
GGGGAAATGTGCGCGGAACCCCTATTTGTTTATTTTTCTAAATACATTCAAATATGTATCCGCTCATGAG
ACAATAACCCTGATAAATGCTTCAATAATATTGAAAAAGGAAGAGTATGAGTATTCAACATTTCCGTGTC
GCCCTTATTCCCTTTTTTGCGGCATTTTGCCTTCCTGTTTTTGCTCACCCAGAAACGCTGGTGAAAGTAA
AAGATGCTGAAGATCAGTTGGGTGCACGAGTGGGTTACATCGAACTGGATCTCAACAGCGGTAAGATCCT
TGAGAGTTTTCGCCCCGAAGAACGTTTTCCAATGATGAGCACTTTTAAAGTTCTGCTATGTGGCGCGGTA
TTATCCCGTATTGACGCCGGGCAAGAGCAACTCGGTCGCCGCATACACTATTCTCAGAATGACTTGGTTG
AGTACTCACCAGTCACAGAAAAGCATCTTACGGATGGCATGACAGTAAGAGAATTATGCAGTGCTGCCAT
AACCATGAGTGATAACACTGCGGCCAACTTACTTCTGACAACGATCGGAGGACCGAAGGAGCTAACCGCT
TTTTTGCACAACATGGGGGATCATGTAACTCGCCTTGATCGTTGGGAACCGGAGCTGAATGAAGCCATAC
CAAACGACGAGCGTGACACCACGATGCCTGTAGCAATGGCAACAACGTTGCGCAAACTATTAACTGGCGA
ACTACTTACTCTAGCTTCCCGGCAACAATTAATAGACTGGATGGAGGCGGATAAAGTTGCAGGACCACTT
CTGCGCTCGGCCCTTCCGGCTGGCTGGTTTATTGCTGATAAATCTGGAGCCGGTGAGCGTGGGTCTCGCG
GTATCATTGCAGCACTGGGGCCAGATGGTAAGCCCTCCCGTATCGTAGTTATCTACACGACGGGGAGTCA
GGCAACTATGGATGAACGAAATAGACAGATCGCTGAGATAGGTGCCTCACTGATTAAGCATTGGTAACTG
TCAGACCAAGTTTACTCATATATACTTTAGATTGATTTAAAACTTCATTTTTAATTTAAAAGGATCTAGG
TGAAGATCCTTTTTGATAATCTCATGACCAAAATCCCTTAACGTGAGTTTTCGTTCCACTGAGCGTCAGA
CCCCGTAGAAAAGATCAAAGGATCTTCTTGAGATCCTTTTTTTCTGCGCGTAATCTGCTGCTTGCAAACA
AAAAAACCACCGCTACCAGCGGTGGTTTGTTTGCCGGATCAAGAGCTACCAACTCTTTTTCCGAAGGTAA
CTGGCTTCAGCAGAGCGCAGATACCAAATACTGTTCTTCTAGTGTAGCCGTAGTTAGGCCACCACTTCAA
GAACTCTGTAGCACCGCCTACATACCTCGCTCTGCTAATCCTGTTACCAGTGGCTGCTGCCAGTGGCGAT
AAGTCGTGTCTTACCGGGTTGGACTCAAGACGATAGTTACCGGATAAGGCGCAGCGGTCGGGCTGAACGG
GGGGTTCGTGCACACAGCCCAGCTTGGAGCGAACGACCTACACCGAACTGAGATACCTACAGCGTGAGCT
ATGAGAAAGCGCCACGCTTCCCGAAGGGAGAAAGGCGGACAGGTATCCGGTAAGCGGCAGGGTCGGAACA
GGAGAGCGCACGAGGGAGCTTCCAGGGGGAAACGCCTGGTATCTTTATAGTCCTGTCGGGTTTCGCCACC
TCTGACTTGAGCGTCGATTTTTGTGATGCTCGTCAGGGGGGCGGAGCCTATGGAAAAACGCCAGCAACGC
GGCCTTTTTACGGTTCCTGGCCTTTTGCTGGCCTTTTGCTCACATGTTCTTTCCTGCGTTATCCCCTGAT
TCTGTGGATAACCGTATTACCGCCTTTGAGTGAGCTGATACCGCTCGCCGCAGCCGAACGACCGAGCGCA
GCGAGTCAGTGAGCGAGGAAGCGGAAGAGCGCCCAATACGCAAACCGCCTCTCCCCGCGCGTTGGCCGAT
TCATTAATGCAGCTGGCACGACAGGTTTCCCGACTGGAAAGCGGGCAGTGAGCGCAACGCAATTAATGTG
AGTTAGCTCACTCATTAGGCACCCCAGGCTTTACACTTTATGCTTCCGGCTCGTATGTTGTGTGGAATTG
TGAGCGGATAACAATTTCACACAGGAAACAGCTATGACCATGATTACGCCAAGCGCGCAATTAACCCTCA
CTAAAGGGAACAAAAGCTGGAGCTGCAAGCTTAATGTAGTCTTATGCAATACTCTTGTAGTCTTGCAACA
TGGTAACGATGAGTTAGCAACATGCCTTACAAGGAGAGAAAAAGCACCGTGCATGCCGATTGGTGGAAGT
AAGGTGGTACGATCGTGCCTTATTAGGAAGGCAACAGACGGGTCTGACATGGATTGGACGAACCACTGAA
TTGCCGCATTGCAGAGATATTGTATTTAAGTGCCTAGCTCGATACATAAACGGGTCTCTCTGGTTAGACC
AGATCTGAGCCTGGGAGCTCTCTGGCTAACTAGGGAACCCACTGCTTAAGCCTCAATAAAGCTTGCCTTG
AGTGCTTCAAGTAGTGTGTGCCCGTCTGTTGTGTGACTCTGGTAACTAGAGATCCCTCAGACCCTTTTAG
TCAGTGTGGAAAATCTCTAGCAGTGGCGCCCGAACAGGGACTTGAAAGCGAAAGGGAAACCAGAGGAGCT
CTCTCGACGCAGGACTCGGCTTGCTGAAGCGCGCACGGCAAGAGGCGAGGGGCGGCGACTGGTGAGTACG
CCAAAAATTTTGACTAGCGGAGGCTAGAAGGAGAGAGATGGGTGCGAGAGCGTCAGTATTAAGCGGGGGA
GAATTAGATCGCGATGGGAAAAAATTCGGTTAAGGCCAGGGGGAAAGAAAAAATATAAATTAAAACATAT
AGTATGGGCAAGCAGGGAGCTAGAACGATTCGCAGTTAATCCTGGCCTGTTAGAAACATCAGAAGGCTGT
AGACAAATACTGGGACAGCTACAACCATCCCTTCAGACAGGATCAGAAGAACTTAGATCATTATATAATA
CAGTAGCAACCCTCTATTGTGTGCATCAAAGGATAGAGATAAAAGACACCAAGGAAGCTTTAGACAAGAT
AGAGGAAGAGCAAAACAAAAGTAAGACCACCGCACAGCAAGCGGCCGCTGATCTTCAGACCTGGAGGAGG
AGATATGAGGGACAATTGGAGAAGTGAATTATATAAATATAAAGTAGTAAAAATTGAACCATTAGGAGTA
GCACCCACCAAGGCAAAGAGAAGAGTGGTGCAGAGAGAAAAAAGAGCAGTGGGAATAGGAGCTTTGTTCC
TTGGGTTCTTGGGAGCAGCAGGAAGCACTATGGGCGCAGCGTCAATGACGCTGACGGTACAGGCCAGACA
ATTATTGTCTGGTATAGTGCAGCAGCAGAACAATTTGCTGAGGGCTATTGAGGCGCAACAGCATCTGTTG
CAACTCACAGTCTGGGGCATCAAGCAGCTCCAGGCAAGAATCCTGGCTGTGGAAAGATACCTAAAGGATC
AACAGCTCCTGGGGATTTGGGGTTGCTCTGGAAAACTCATTTGCACCACTGCTGTGCCTTGGAATGCTAG
TTGGAGTAATAAATCTCTGGAACAGATTTGGAATCACACGACCTGGATGGAGTGGGACAGAGAAATTAAC
AATTACACAAGCTTAATACACTCCTTAATTGAAGAATCGCAAAACCAGCAAGAAAAGAATGAACAAGAAT
TATTGGAATTAGATAAATGGGCAAGTTTGTGGAATTGGTTTAACATAACAAATTGGCTGTGGTATATAAA
ATTATTCATAATGATAGTAGGAGGCTTGGTAGGTTTAAGAATAGTTTTTGCTGTACTTTCTATAGTGAAT
AGAGTTAGGCAGGGATATTCACCATTATCGTTTCAGACCCACCTCCCAACCCCGAGGGGACCCAGAGAGG
GCCTATTTCCCATGATTCCTTCATATTTGCATATACGATACAAGGCTGTTAGAGAGATAATTAGAATTAA
TTTGACTGTAAACACAAAGATATTAGTACAAAATACGTGACGTAGAAAGTAATAATTTCTTGGGTAGTTT
GCAGTTTTAAAATTATGTTTTAAAATGGACTATCATATGCTTACCGTAACTTGAAAGTATTTCGATTTCT
TGGCTTTATATATCTTGTGGAAAGGACGAAACACCGTTGGAGGTTACAACCAACACGTTTTAGAGCTAGA
AATAGCAAGTTAAAATAAGGCTAGTCCGTTATCAACTTGAAAAAGTGGCACCGAGTCGGTGCTTTTTTAA
GCTTGGCGTAACTAGATCTTGAGACAAATGGCAGTATTCATCCACAATTTTAAAAGAAAAGGGGGGATTG
GGGGGTACAGTGCAGGGGAAAGAATAGTAGACATAATAGCAACAGACATACAAACTAAAGAATTACAAAA
ACAAATTACAAAAATTCAAAATTTTCGGGTTTATTACAGGGACAGCAGAGATCCACTTTGGCGCCGGCTC
GAGGGGG
