>Addgene plasmid #76667 | EPHA4 gRNA (BRDN0001146799) | depositor partial sequence | sequence record 144127 | Target Sequence
TTGGAGGTTACAACCAACAC
