>Addgene plasmid #76667 | EPHA4 gRNA (BRDN0001146799) | addgene partial sequence | sequence record 186269 | hU6-F
TAGAAAGTAATAATTTCTTGGGTAGTTTGCAGTTTTAAAATTATGTTTTAAAATGGACTATCATATGCTT
ACCGTAACTTGAAAGTATTTCGATTTCTTGGCTTTATATATCTTGTGGAAAGGACGAAACACCGTTGGAG
GTTACAACCAACACGTTTTAGAGCTAGAAATAGCAAGTTAAAATAAGGCTAGTCCGTTATCAACTTGAAA
AAGTGGCACCGAGTCGGTGCTTTTTTAAGCTTGGCGTAACTAGATCTTGAGACAAATGGCAGTATTCATC
CACAATTTTAAAAGAAAAGGGGGGATTGGGGGGTACAGTGCAGGGGAAAGAATAGTAGACATAATAGCAA
CAGACATACAAACTAAAGAATTACAAAAACAAATTACAAAAATTCAAAATTTTCGGGTTTATTACAGGGA
CAGCAGAGATCCACTTTGGCGCCGGCTCGAGGGGGCCCGGGTGCAAAGATGGATAAAGTTTTAAACAGAG
AGGAATCTTTGCAGCTAATGGACCTTCTAGGTCTTGAAAGGAGTGGGAATTGGCTCCGGTGCCCGTCAGT
GGGCAGAGCG
